Addgene plasmid #136581: tet-pLKO.1_puro_shJUND #1
Purpose: Expresses an inducible short hairpin targeting human JUND sequence
Depositing lab: Kevin Janes. Depositing organization: University of Virginia. Publication: Sporadic activation of an oxidative stress-dependent NRF2-p53 signaling network in breast epithelial spheroids and premalignancies. Pereira EJ, Burns JS, Lee CY, Marohl T, Calderon D, Wang L, Atkins KA, Wang CC, Janes KA. Sci Signal. 2020 Apr 14;13(627). pii: 13/627/eaba4200. doi: 10.1126/scisignal.aba4200. PubMed 32291314.
Backbone
  Vector backbone: tet-pLKO-puro
  Backbone manufacturer: Addgene # 21915
  Backbone size w/o insert (bp): 10633
  Vector type: Mammalian Expression, Lentiviral
  Selectable markers: Puromycin
Growth in bacteria
  Bacterial resistance: Ampicillin, 100 μg/mL
  Growth temperature: 30°C
  Growth strain: NEB Stable
  Copy number: Unknown
Gene/Insert
  Gene/Insert name: shJUNDv1
  gRNA/shRNA sequence: GAAGAACAGAGTGTTCGATTCCTGCAGGAATCGAACACTCTGTTC
  Species: H. sapiens (human)
  GenBank ID: NM_005354
  Entrez Gene: JUND (a.k.a. AP-1)
  Cloning method: Restriction Enzyme; 5′ cloning site AgeI (destroyed during cloning); 3′ cloning site EcoRI (not destroyed)
  Sequencing primers: 5′ GGCAGGGATATTCACCATTATCGTTTCAGA
Terms and licenses: Academic/Nonprofit Terms; Industry Terms: Not Available to Industry
How to cite: tet-pLKO.1_puro_shJUND #1 was a gift from Kevin Janes (Addgene plasmid # 136581 ; http://n2t.net/addgene:136581 ; RRID:Addgene_136581)
