[The description below was written by a language model from this plasmid's Addgene catalogue record and pLannotate feature annotations shown in this document.]
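Description:
tet-pLKO.1_puro_shJUND #1 is a lentiviral shRNA vector built on the tet-pLKO-puro backbone for doxycycline-inducible knockdown of human JUND, an AP-1 family transcription factor. The hairpin (shJUNDv1) was cloned between the AgeI and EcoRI sites, with AgeI destroyed in the process. It is not annotated as a separate feature but would lie just downstream of the H1-2O2 promoter, a variant of the human H1 RNA polymerase III promoter that is responsive to the Tet repressor. A second cassette on the same provirus uses the human PGK promoter, followed by a rabbit β-globin intron, to drive tetR, an EMCV IRES and the puromycin N-acetyltransferase gene. One transcript therefore supplies both the repressor and the mammalian selection marker. Without inducer, TetR keeps the H1 promoter silent. Adding doxycycline releases the repressor so the hairpin is transcribed, which makes this an all-in-one inducible system.

The viral framework has the features of a third-generation, self-inactivating design: an RSV promoter fused to a truncated HIV-1 5' LTR, the Ψ packaging signal with a gag fragment, the RRE, cPPT/CTS and a ΔU3 3' LTR, followed by an SV40 poly(A) signal and SV40 origin. In bacteria the plasmid is maintained through a high-copy ColE1/pUC-type origin and ampicillin resistance, and an f1 origin is also present. The sequenced record is 8,816 nt, shorter than the 10,633 bp listed for the empty backbone. This would be expected if a stuffer fragment in the parent vector was replaced by the hairpin, though the record does not say so. The construct is used to make lentivirus for generating puromycin-selected stable cell lines with inducible JUND depletion, and the associated study examined stress signalling in breast epithelial spheroids.
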