Features (pLannotate 1.2.2; 29 found; start..end, strand, type, name):
      1..227     +  promoter       RSV promoter: Rous sarcoma virus enhancer/promoter
    228..408     +  LTR            5' LTR (truncated): truncated 5' long terminal repeat (LTR) from HIV-1
    455..580     +  misc_feature   HIV-1 Ψ: packaging signal of human immunodeficiency virus type 1
    564..927     +  CDS            HIV-1 gag (fragment): gag protein from human immunodeficiency virus 1; gag
   1073..1306    +  misc_feature   RRE: The Rev response element (RRE) of HIV-1 allows for Rev-dependent mRNA export from the nucleus to the cytoplasm.
   1683..1783    +  CDS            Rev (fragment): human immunodeficiency virus 1 (HIV-1) Rev protein; rev; enhances nuclear export of unspliced and incompletely spliced viral mRNAs
   1824..1918    +  promoter       H1-2O2 promoter: doxycycline-inducible variant of the human H1 RNA promoter (Henriksen et al., 2007)
   2019..2136    +  misc_feature   cPPT/CTS: central polypurine tract and central termination sequence of HIV-1
   2185..2695    +  promoter       hPGK promoter: human phosphoglycerate kinase 1 promoter
   2704..3276    +  intron         β-globin intron: intron from rabbit β-globin gene
   3331..3349    +  promoter       T7 promoter: promoter for bacteriophage T7 RNA polymerase
   3360..3980    +  CDS            tetR: TETR2_ECOLX - Experimental evidence at protein level: Swiss-Prot protein existence level 1. TetR is the repressor of the tetracycline resistance element; its N-terminal region forms a helix-turn-helix structure and binds DNA. Binding of tetracycline to TetR reduces the repressor affinity for the tetracycline resistance gene (tetA) promoter operator sites. From Escherichia coli.
   4126..4588    +  misc_feature   IRES: internal ribosome entry site (IRES) of the encephalomyocarditis virus (EMCV)
   4608..5207    +  CDS            PuroR: puromycin N-acetyltransferase; pac from Streptomyces alboniger; confers resistance to puromycin
   5250..5333    +  CDS            nef (fragment): NEF_HV1Z2 - Experimental evidence at protein level: Swiss-Prot protein existence level 1. Extracellular Nef protein targets CD4(+) T-lymphocytes for apoptosis by interacting with CXCR4 surface receptors. From Human immunodeficiency virus type 1 group M subtype D (isolate Z2/CDC-Z34) (HIV-1).
   5335..5568    +  LTR            3' LTR (ΔU3): self-inactivating 3' long terminal repeat (LTR) from HIV-1
   5640..5761    +  polyA_signal   SV40 poly(A) signal: SV40 polyadenylation signal
   5801..5936    +  rep_origin     SV40 ori: SV40 origin of replication
   5957..5975    -  promoter       T7 promoter: promoter for bacteriophage T7 RNA polymerase
   5983..6138    +  CDS            lacZα (fragment): LacZα fragment of β-galactosidase; lacZ fragment
   6143..6571    +  rep_origin     f1 ori (sequence partly withheld): f1 bacteriophage origin of replication; arrow indicates direction of (+) strand synthesis
   6624..6728    +  promoter       AmpR promoter: bla
   6729..7589    +  CDS            AmpR: β-lactamase; bla; confers resistance to ampicillin, carbenicillin, and related antibiotics
   7760..8348    +  rep_origin     ori: high-copy-number ColE1/pMB1/pBR322/pUC origin of replication
   8531..8623    +  CDS            lacI (fragment): lac repressor; lacI; The lac repressor binds to the lac operator to inhibit transcription in E. coli. This inhibition can be relieved by adding lactose or isopropyl-β-D-thiogalactopyranoside (IPTG).
   8636..8657    +  protein_bind   CAP binding site: CAP binding activates transcription in the presence of cAMP. E. coli catabolite activator protein
   8672..8702    +  promoter       lac promoter: promoter for the E. coli lac operon
   8710..8726    +  protein_bind   lac operator: The lac repressor binds to the lac operator to inhibit transcription in E. coli. This inhibition can be relieved by adding lactose or isopropyl-β-D-thiogalactopyranoside (IPTG). lac repressor encoded by lacI
   8771..8789    +  promoter       T3 promoter: promoter for bacteriophage T3 RNA polymerase
>Addgene plasmid #136581 | tet-pLKO.1_puro_shJUND #1 | addgene full sequence | sequence record 272415 | Addgene NGS Result
TGTAGTCTTATGCAATACTCTTGTAGTCTTGCAACATGGTAACGATGAGTTAGCAACATGCCTTACAAGG
AGAGAAAAAGCACCGTGCATGCCGATTGGTGGAAGTAAGGTGGTACGATCGTGCCTTATTAGGAAGGCAA
CAGACGGGTCTGACATGGATTGGACGAACCACTGAATTGCCGCATTGCAGAGATATTGTATTTAAGTGCC
TAGCTCGATACATAAACGGGTCTCTCTGGTTAGACCAGATCTGAGCCTGGGAGCTCTCTGGCTAACTAGG
GAACCCACTGCTTAAGCCTCAATAAAGCTTGCCTTGAGTGCTTCAAGTAGTGTGTGCCCGTCTGTTGTGT
GACTCTGGTAACTAGAGATCCCTCAGACCCTTTTAGTCAGTGTGGAAAATCTCTAGCAGTGGCGCCCGAA
CAGGGACTTGAAAGCGAAAGGGAAACCAGAGGAGCTCTCTCGACGCAGGACTCGGCTTGCTGAAGCGCGC
ACGGCAAGAGGCGAGGGGCGGCGACTGGTGAGTACGCCAAAAATTTTGACTAGCGGAGGCTAGAAGGAGA
GAGATGGGTGCGAGAGCGTCAGTATTAAGCGGGGGAGAATTAGATCGCGATGGGAAAAAATTCGGTTAAG
GCCAGGGGGAAAGAAAAAATATAAATTAAAACATATAGTATGGGCAAGCAGGGAGCTAGAACGATTCGCA
GTTAATCCTGGCCTGTTAGAAACATCAGAAGGCTGTAGACAAATACTGGGACAGCTACAACCATCCCTTC
AGACAGGATCAGAAGAACTTAGATCATTATATAATACAGTAGCAACCCTCTATTGTGTGCATCAAAGGAT
AGAGATAAAAGACACCAAGGAAGCTTTAGACAAGATAGAGGAAGAGCAAAACAAAAGTAAGACCACCGCA
CAGCAAGCGGCCGCTGATCTTCAGACCTGGAGGAGGAGATATGAGGGACAATTGGAGAAGTGAATTATAT
AAATATAAAGTAGTAAAAATTGAACCATTAGGAGTAGCACCCACCAAGGCAAAGAGAAGAGTGGTGCAGA
GAGAAAAAAGAGCAGTGGGAATAGGAGCTTTGTTCCTTGGGTTCTTGGGAGCAGCAGGAAGCACTATGGG
CGCAGCGTCAATGACGCTGACGGTACAGGCCAGACAATTATTGTCTGGTATAGTGCAGCAGCAGAACAAT
TTGCTGAGGGCTATTGAGGCGCAACAGCATCTGTTGCAACTCACAGTCTGGGGCATCAAGCAGCTCCAGG
CAAGAATCCTGGCTGTGGAAAGATACCTAAAGGATCAACAGCTCCTGGGGATTTGGGGTTGCTCTGGAAA
ACTCATTTGCACCACTGCTGTGCCTTGGAATGCTAGTTGGAGTAATAAATCTCTGGAACAGATTTGGAAT
CACACGACCTGGATGGAGTGGGACAGAGAAATTAACAATTACACAAGCTTAATACACTCCTTAATTGAAG
AATCGCAAAACCAGCAAGAAAAGAATGAACAAGAATTATTGGAATTAGATAAATGGGCAAGTTTGTGGAA
TTGGTTTAACATAACAAATTGGCTGTGGTATATAAAATTATTCATAATGATAGTAGGAGGCTTGGTAGGT
TTAAGAATAGTTTTTGCTGTACTTTCTATAGTGAATAGAGTTAGGCAGGGATATTCACCATTATCGTTTC
AGACCCACCTCCCAACCCCGAGGGGACCCGACAGGCCCGAAGGAATAGAAGAAGAAGGTGGAGAGAGAGA
CAGAGACAGATCCATTCGATTAGTGAACGGATCTCGACGGTATCGATCACGAGACTAGCCTCGAGCGGCC
GCAATATTTGCATGTCGCTATGTGTTCTGGGAAATCACCATAAACGTGAAATCCCTATCAGTGATAGAGA
CTTATAAGTTCCCTATCAGTGATAGAGACACCGGGAAGAACAGAGTGTTCGATTCCTGCAGGAATCGAAC
ACTCTGTTCTTCTTTTTGAATTCTCGACCTCGAGACAAATGGCAGTATTCATCCACAATTTTAAAAGAAA
AGGGGGGATTGGGGGGTACAGTGCAGGGGAAAGAATAGTAGACATAATAGCAACAGACATACAAACTAAA
GAATTACAAAAACAAATTACAAAAATTCAAAATTTTCGGGTTTATTACAGGGACAGCAGAGATCCACTTT
GGCCGCGGCTCGAGGGGGTTGGGGTTGCGCCTTTTCCAAGGCAGCCCTGGGTTTGCGCAGGGACGCGGCT
GCTCTGGGCGTGGTTCCGGGAAACGCAGCGGCGCCGACCCTGGGTCTCGCACATTCTTCACGTCCGTTCG
CAGCGTCACCCGGATCTTCGCCGCTACCCTTGTGGGCCCCCCGGCGACGCTTCCTGCTCCGCCCCTAAGT
CGGGAAGGTTCCTTGCGGTTCGCGGCGTGCCGGACGTGACAAACGGAAGCCGCACGTCTCACTAGTACCC
TCGCAGACGGACAGCGCCAGGGAGCAATGGCAGCGCGCCGACCGCGATGGGCTGTGGCCAATAGCGGCTG
CTCAGCAGGGCGCGCCGAGAGCAGCGGCCGGGAAGGGGCGGTGCGGGAGGCGGGGTGTGGGGCGGTAGTG
TGGGCCCTGTTCCTGCCCGCGCGGTGTTCCGCATTCTGCAAGCCTCCGGAGCGCACGTCGGCAGTCGGCT
CCCTCGTTGACCGAATCACCGACCTCTCTCCCCAGGGGGATCTGTGAGTTTGGGGACCCTTGATTGTTCT
TTCTTTTTCGCTATTGTAAAATTCATGTTATATGGAGGGGGCAAAGTTTTCAGGGTGTTGTTTAGAATGG
GAAGATGTCCCTTGTATCACCATGGACCCTCATGATAATTTTGTTTCTTTCACTTTCTACTCTGTTGACA
ACCATTGTCTCCTCTTATTTTCTTTTCATTTTCTGTAACTTTTTCGTTAAACTTTAGCTTGCATTTGTAA
CGAATTTTTAAATTCACTTTTGTTTATTTGTCAGATTGTAAGTACTTTCTCTAATCACTTTTTTTTCAAG
GCAATCAGGGTATATTATATTGTACTTCAGCACAGTTTTAGAGAACAATTGTTATAATTAAATGATAAGG
TAGAATATTTCTGCATATAAATTCTGGCTGGCGTGGAAATATTCTTATTGGTAGAAACAACTACATCCTG
GTCATCATCCTGCCTTTCTCTTTATGGTTACAATGATATACACTGTTTGAGATGAGGATAAAATACTCTG
AGTCCAAACCGGGCCCCTCTGCTAACCATGTTCATGCCTTCTTCTTTTTCCTACAGCTCCTGGGCAACGT
GCTGGTTATTGTGCTGTCTCATCATTTTGGCAAAGAATTGTAATACGACTCACTATAGGGCGAATTGATA
TGTCTAGATTAGATAAAAGTAAAGTGATTAACAGCGCATTAGAGCTGCTTAATGAGGTCGGAATCGAAGG
TTTAACAACCCGTAAACTCGCCCAGAAGCTAGGTGTAGAGCAGCCTACATTGTATTGGCATGTAAAAAAT
AAGCGGGCTTTGCTCGACGCCTTAGCCATTGAGATGTTAGATAGGCACCATACTCACTTTTGCCCTTTAG
AAGGGGAAAGCTGGCAAGATTTTTTACGTAATAACGCTAAAAGTTTTAGATGTGCTTTACTAAGTCATCG
CGATGGAGCAAAAGTACATTTAGGTACACGGCCTACAGAAAAACAGTATGAAACTCTCGAAAATCAATTA
GCCTTTTTATGCCAACAAGGTTTTTCACTAGAGAATGCATTATATGCACTCAGCGCTGTGGGGCATTTTA
CTTTAGGTTGCGTATTGGAAGATCAAGAGCATCAAGTCGCTAAAGAAGAAAGGGAAACACCTACTACTGA
TAGTATGCCGCCATTATTACGACAAGCTATCGAATTATTTGATCACCAAGGTGCAGAGCCAGCCTTCTTA
TTCGGCCTTGAATTGATCATATGCGGATTAGAAAAACAACTTAAATGTGAAAGTGGGTCCGCGTACAGCG
GCTCCCGGGAGTTCTAGGGATCTGCCCCTCTCCCTCCCCCCCCCCTAACGTTACTGGCCGAAGCCGCTTG
GAATAAGGCCGGTGTGCGTTTGTCTATATGTTATTTTCCACCATATTGCCGTCTTTTGGCAATGTGAGGG
CCCGGAAACCTGGCCCTGTCTTCTTGACGAGCATTCCTAGGGGTCTTTCCCCTCTCGCCAAAGGAATGCA
AGGTCTGTTGAATGTCGTGAAGGAAGCAGTTCCTCTGGAAGCTTCTTGAAGACAAACAACGTCTGTAGCG
ACCCTTTGCAGGCAGCGGAACCCCCCACCTGGCGACAGGTGCCTCTGCGGCCAAAAGCCACGTGTATAAG
ATACACCTGCAAAGGCGGCACAACCCCAGTGCCACGTTGTGAGTTGGATAGTTGTGGAAAGAGTCAAATG
GCTCTCCTCAAGCGTATTCAACAAGGGGCTGAAGGATGCCCAGAAGGTACCCCATTGTATGGGATCTGAT
CTGGGGCCTCGGTGCACATGCTTTACATGTGTTTAGTCGAGGTTAAAAAAACGTCTAGGCCCCCCGAACC
ACGGGGACGTGGTTTTCCTTTGAAAAACACGATGATAAGGATCCACCGGAGCTTACCATGACCGAGTACA
AGCCCACGGTGCGCCTCGCCACCCGCGACGACGTCCCCAGGGCCGTACGCACCCTCGCCGCCGCGTTCGC
CGACTACCCCGCCACGCGCCACACCGTCGATCCGGACCGCCACATCGAGCGGGTCACCGAGCTGCAAGAA
CTCTTCCTCACGCGCGTCGGGCTCGACATCGGCAAGGTGTGGGTCGCGGACGACGGCGCCGCGGTGGCGG
TCTGGACCACGCCGGAGAGCGTCGAAGCGGGGGCGGTGTTCGCCGAGATCGGCCCGCGCATGGCCGAGTT
GAGCGGTTCCCGGCTGGCCGCGCAGCAACAGATGGAAGGCCTCCTGGCGCCGCACCGGCCCAAGGAGCCC
GCGTGGTTCCTGGCCACCGTCGGCGTCTCGCCCGACCACCAGGGCAAGGGTCTGGGCAGCGCCGTCGTGC
TCCCCGGAGTGGAGGCGGCCGAGCGCGCCGGGGTGCCCGCCTTCCTGGAGACCTCCGCGCCCCGCAACCT
CCCCTTCTACGAGCGGCTCGGCTTCACCGTCACCGCCGACGTCGAGGTGCCCGAAGGACCGCGCACCTGG
TGCATGACCCGCAAGCCCGGTGCCTGACGCCCGCCCCACGACCCGCAGCGCCCGACCGAAAGGAGCGCAC
GACCCCATGCATCGGTACCTTTAAGACCAATGACTTACAAGGCAGCTGTAGATCTTAGCCACTTTTTAAA
AGAAAAGGGGGGACTGGAAGGGCTAATTCACTCCCAACGAAGACAAGATCTGCTTTTTGCTTGTACTGGG
TCTCTCTGGTTAGACCAGATCTGAGCCTGGGAGCTCTCTGGCTAACTAGGGAACCCACTGCTTAAGCCTC
AATAAAGCTTGCCTTGAGTGCTTCAAGTAGTGTGTGCCCGTCTGTTGTGTGACTCTGGTAACTAGAGATC
CCTCAGACCCTTTTAGTCAGTGTGGAAAATCTCTAGCAGTAGTAGTTCATGTCATCTTATTATTCAGTAT
TTATAACTTGCAAAGAAATGAATATCAGAGAGTGAGAGGAACTTGTTTATTGCAGCTTATAATGGTTACA
AATAAAGCAATAGCATCACAAATTTCACAAATAAAGCATTTTTTTCACTGCATTCTAGTTGTGGTTTGTC
CAAACTCATCAATGTATCTTATCATGTCTGGCTCTAGCTATCCCGCCCCTAACTCCGCCCATCCCGCCCC
TAACTCCGCCCAGTTCCGCCCATTCTCCGCCCCATGGCTGACTAATTTTTTTTATTTATGCAGAGGCCGA
GGCCGCCTCGGCCTCTGAGCTATTCCAGAAGTAGTGAGGAGGCTTTTTTGGAGGCCTAGGGACGTACCCA
ATTCGCCCTATAGTGAGTCGTATTACGCGCGCTCACTGGCCGTCGTTTTACAACGTCGTGACTGGGAAAA
CCCTGGCGTTACCCAACTTAATCGCCTTGCAGCACATCCCCCTTTCGCCAGCTGGCGTAATAGCGAAGAG
GCCCGCACCGATCGCCCTTCCCAACAGTTGCGCAGCCTGAATGGCGAATGGG
[124 nt withheld, positions 6143-6266]
C
[91 nt withheld, positions 6268-6358]
A
[49 nt withheld, positions 6360-6408]
CCTTTGACGTTGGAGTCCACGTTCTTT
[37 nt withheld, positions 6436-6472]
ACCCTATCTCGGTCTATTCTTTTGATTTATAAGGGATTTTGCCGATTTCGGCCTATTGGTTAAAAAATGA
GCTGATTTAACAAAAATTTAACGCGAATTTTAACAAAATATTAACGCTTACAATTTAGGTGGCACTTTTC
GGGGAAATGTGCGCGGAACCCCTATTTGTTTATTTTTCTAAATACATTCAAATATGTATCCGCTCATGAG
ACAATAACCCTGATAAATGCTTCAATAATATTGAAAAAGGAAGAGTATGAGTATTCAACATTTCCGTGTC
GCCCTTATTCCCTTTTTTGCGGCATTTTGCCTTCCTGTTTTTGCTCACCCAGAAACGCTGGTGAAAGTAA
AAGATGCTGAAGATCAGTTGGGTGCACGAGTGGGTTACATCGAACTGGATCTCAACAGCGGTAAGATCCT
TGAGAGTTTTCGCCCCGAAGAACGTTTTCCAATGATGAGCACTTTTAAAGTTCTGCTATGTGGCGCGGTA
TTATCCCGTATTGACGCCGGGCAAGAGCAACTCGGTCGCCGCATACACTATTCTCAGAATGACTTGGTTG
AGTACTCACCAGTCACAGAAAAGCATCTTACGGATGGCATGACAGTAAGAGAATTATGCAGTGCTGCCAT
AACCATGAGTGATAACACTGCGGCCAACTTACTTCTGACAACGATCGGAGGACCGAAGGAGCTAACCGCT
TTTTTGCACAACATGGGGGATCATGTAACTCGCCTTGATCGTTGGGAACCGGAGCTGAATGAAGCCATAC
CAAACGACGAGCGTGACACCACGATGCCTGTAGCAATGGCAACAACGTTGCGCAAACTATTAACTGGCGA
ACTACTTACTCTAGCTTCCCGGCAACAATTAATAGACTGGATGGAGGCGGATAAAGTTGCAGGACCACTT
CTGCGCTCGGCCCTTCCGGCTGGCTGGTTTATTGCTGATAAATCTGGAGCCGGTGAGCGTGGGTCTCGCG
GTATCATTGCAGCACTGGGGCCAGATGGTAAGCCCTCCCGTATCGTAGTTATCTACACGACGGGGAGTCA
GGCAACTATGGATGAACGAAATAGACAGATCGCTGAGATAGGTGCCTCACTGATTAAGCATTGGTAACTG
TCAGACCAAGTTTACTCATATATACTTTAGATTGATTTAAAACTTCATTTTTAATTTAAAAGGATCTAGG
TGAAGATCCTTTTTGATAATCTCATGACCAAAATCCCTTAACGTGAGTTTTCGTTCCACTGAGCGTCAGA
CCCCGTAGAAAAGATCAAAGGATCTTCTTGAGATCCTTTTTTTCTGCGCGTAATCTGCTGCTTGCAAACA
AAAAAACCACCGCTACCAGCGGTGGTTTGTTTGCCGGATCAAGAGCTACCAACTCTTTTTCCGAAGGTAA
CTGGCTTCAGCAGAGCGCAGATACCAAATACTGTTCTTCTAGTGTAGCCGTAGTTAGGCCACCACTTCAA
GAACTCTGTAGCACCGCCTACATACCTCGCTCTGCTAATCCTGTTACCAGTGGCTGCTGCCAGTGGCGAT
AAGTCGTGTCTTACCGGGTTGGACTCAAGACGATAGTTACCGGATAAGGCGCAGCGGTCGGGCTGAACGG
GGGGTTCGTGCACACAGCCCAGCTTGGAGCGAACGACCTACACCGAACTGAGATACCTACAGCGTGAGCT
ATGAGAAAGCGCCACGCTTCCCGAAGGGAGAAAGGCGGACAGGTATCCGGTAAGCGGCAGGGTCGGAACA
GGAGAGCGCACGAGGGAGCTTCCAGGGGGAAACGCCTGGTATCTTTATAGTCCTGTCGGGTTTCGCCACC
TCTGACTTGAGCGTCGATTTTTGTGATGCTCGTCAGGGGGGCGGAGCCTATGGAAAAACGCCAGCAACGC
GGCCTTTTTACGGTTCCTGGCCTTTTGCTGGCCTTTTGCTCACATGTTCTTTCCTGCGTTATCCCCTGAT
TCTGTGGATAACCGTATTACCGCCTTTGAGTGAGCTGATACCGCTCGCCGCAGCCGAACGACCGAGCGCA
GCGAGTCAGTGAGCGAGGAAGCGGAAGAGCGCCCAATACGCAAACCGCCTCTCCCCGCGCGTTGGCCGAT
TCATTAATGCAGCTGGCACGACAGGTTTCCCGACTGGAAAGCGGGCAGTGAGCGCAACGCAATTAATGTG
AGTTAGCTCACTCATTAGGCACCCCAGGCTTTACACTTTATGCTTCCGGCTCGTATGTTGTGTGGAATTG
TGAGCGGATAACAATTTCACACAGGAAACAGCTATGACCATGATTACGCCAAGCGCGCAATTAACCCTCA
CTAAAGGGAACAAAAGCTGGAGCTGCAAGCTTAA
